Addgene plasmid #204105: pBP-TagR_MCD8
Purpose: Type 0 tag-compatible RBS part
Depositing lab: Mikhail Shapiro. Depositing organization: California Institute of Technology.
Backbone
  Vector backbone: pSB1C3
  Backbone manufacturer: iGEM
  Vector type: Bacterial Expression
Growth in bacteria
  Bacterial resistance: Chloramphenicol, 25 μg/mL
  Growth temperature: 37°C
  Growth strain: NEB Stable
  Copy number: High Copy
Gene/Insert
  Gene/Insert name: MCD8 weak RBS for assembly with tag part
  Species: Synthetic
  Mutation: None
  Cloning method: Gibson Cloning
Terms and licenses: Academic/Nonprofit Terms; Industry Terms: Not Available to Industry
How to cite: pBP-TagR_MCD8 was a gift from Mikhail Shapiro (Addgene plasmid # 204105 ; http://n2t.net/addgene:204105 ; RRID:Addgene_204105)
