[The description below was written by a language model from this plasmid's Addgene catalogue record and pLannotate feature annotations shown in this document.]
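Description:
pBP-TagR_MCD8 is a small bacterial part-storage plasmid (about 2.1 kb) built on the iGEM pSB1C3 backbone, carrying a synthetic ribosome binding site intended for modular assembly rather than a complete expression unit. The insert is described as MCD8, a weak RBS formatted as a "Type 0" tag-compatible part, meaning it is designed to be joined to a separate tag part during hierarchical assembly of bacterial expression constructs. The RBS was placed in the backbone by Gibson cloning. No mutations are recorded, and the element is of synthetic origin.

The annotated features are essentially all backbone. A high-copy ColE1/pMB1/pUC-type origin drives replication in E. coli, and selection is by chloramphenicol through the cat gene (chloramphenicol acetyltransferase), expressed from its native cat promoter and followed by the phage lambda t0 terminator. Two further terminators, a putative bacterial terminator and a his operon terminator, are annotated in opposite orientations. This is consistent with the pSB1C3 design, in which terminators flank the cloning site and insulate the stored part from read-through transcription. The RBS itself is too short to have been picked up by automated annotation, so its exact position is not shown in the feature table, and it presumably lies in one of the unannotated stretches. No promoter, coding sequence or tag accompanies the part in this plasmid.

In practice, the construct serves as a source of a defined low-strength translation initiation element. It can be combined with promoter, tag, coding and terminator parts to tune expression of tagged proteins in bacteria. The record does not specify the assembly standard or the compatible tag parts.
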