Features (pLannotate 1.2.2; 6 found; start..end, strand, type, name):
    183..277     -  terminator     lambda t0 terminator: transcription terminator from phage lambda
    301..957     -  CDS            cat: CAT_ECOLX - Experimental evidence at protein level: Swiss-Prot protein existence level 1. This enzyme is an effector of chloramphenicol resistance in bacteria. From Escherichia coli. This protein is used as a marker in many commonly used cloning vectors, such as pACYC184.
    958..1055    -  promoter       cat promoter: promoter of the E. coli cat gene encoding chloramphenicol acetyltransferase
   1141..1184    -  terminator     bacterial terminator: putative bacterial transcription terminator
   1231..1288    +  terminator     his operon terminator: This putative transcriptin terminator from the E. coli his operon has a 2-bp deletion introduced during synthesis. Its efficiency has not been determined.
   1483..2071    -  rep_origin     ori: high-copy-number ColE1/pMB1/pBR322/pUC origin of replication
>Addgene plasmid #204105 | pBP-TagR_MCD8 | addgene full sequence | sequence record 413906 | Addgene NGS Result
GAAGATCCTTTGATCTTTTCTACGGGGTCTGACGCTCAGTGGAACGAAAACTCACGTTAAGGGATTTTGG
TCATGAGATTATCAAAAAGGATCTTCACCTAGATCCTTTTAAATTAAAAATGAAGTTTTAAATCAATCTA
AAGTATATATGAGTAAACTTGGTCTGACAGCTCGAGGCTTGGATTCTCACCAATAAAAAACGCCCGGCGG
CAACCGAGCGTTCTGAACAAATCCAGATGGAGTTCTGAGGTCATTACTGGATCTATCAACAGGAGTCCAA
GCGAGCTCGATATCAAATTACGCCCCGCCCTGCCACTCATCGCAGTACTGTTGTAATTCATTAAGCATTC
TGCCGACATGGAAGCCATCACAAACGGCATGATGAACCTGAATCGCCAGCGGCATCAGCACCTTGTCGCC
TTGCGTATAATATTTGCCCATGGTGAAAACGGGGGCGAAGAAGTTGTCCATATTGGCCACGTTTAAATCA
AAACTGGTGAAACTCACCCAGGGATTGGCTGACACGAAAAACATATTCTCAATAAACCCTTTAGGGAAAT
AGGCCAGGTTTTCACCGTAACACGCCACATCTTGCGAATATATGTGTAGAAACTGCCGGAAATCGTCGTG
GTATTCACTCCAGAGCGATGAAAACGTTTCAGTTTGCTCATGGAAAACGGTGTAACAAGGGTGAACACTA
TCCCATATCACCAGCTCACCGTCTTTCATTGCCATACGAAATTCCGGATGAGCATTCATCAGGCGGGCAA
GAATGTGAATAAAGGCCGGATAAAACTTGTGCTTATTTTTCTTTACGGTCTTTAAAAAGGCCGTAATATC
CAGCTGAACGGTCTGGTTATAGGTACATTGAGCAACTGACTGAAATGCCTCAAAATGTTCTTTACGATGC
CATTGGGATATATCAACGGTGGTATATCCAGTGATTTTTTTCTCCATTTTAGCTTCCTTAGCTCCTGAAA
ATCTCGATAACTCAAAAAATACGCCCGGTAGTGATCTTATTTCATTATGGTGAAAGTTGGAACCTCTTAC
GTGCCCGATCAACTCGAGTGCCACCTGACGTCTAAGAAACCATTATTATCATGACATTAACCTATAAAAA
TAGGCGTATCACGAGGCAGAATTTCAGATAAAAAAAATCCTTAGCTTTCGCTAAGGATGATTTCGGTCTC
AGTACTCTTAATCATGCATCGGACCGTTTTAAATGAGACCTCCGGCAAAAAAGGGCAAGGTGTCACCACC
CTGCCCTTTTTCTTTAAAACCGAAAAGATTACTTCGCGTTATGCAGGCTTCCTCGCTCACTGACTCGCTG
CGCTCGGTCGTTCGGCTGCGGCGAGCGGTATCAGCTCACTCAAAGGCGGTAATACGGTTATCCACAGAAT
CAGGGGATAACGCAGGAAAGAACATGTGAGCAAAAGGCCAGCAAAAGGCCAGGAACCGTAAAAAGGCCGC
GTTGCTGGCGTTTTTCCACAGGCTCCGCCCCCCTGACGAGCATCACAAAAATCGACGCTCAAGTCAGAGG
TGGCGAAACCCGACAGGACTATAAAGATACCAGGCGTTTCCCCCTGGAAGCTCCCTCGTGCGCTCTCCTG
TTCCGACCCTGCCGCTTACCGGATACCTGTCCGCCTTTCTCCCTTCGGGAAGCGTGGCGCTTTCTCATAG
CTCACGCTGTAGGTATCTCAGTTCGGTGTAGGTCGTTCGCTCCAAGCTGGGCTGTGTGCACGAACCCCCC
GTTCAGCCCGACCGCTGCGCCTTATCCGGTAACTATCGTCTTGAGTCCAACCCGGTAAGACACGACTTAT
CGCCACTGGCAGCAGCCACTGGTAACAGGATTAGCAGAGCGAGGTATGTAGGCGGTGCTACAGAGTTCTT
GAAGTGGTGGCCTAACTACGGCTACACTAGAAGAACAGTATTTGGTATCTGCGCTCTGCTGAAGCCAGTT
ACCTTCGGAAAAAGAGTTGGTAGCTCTTGATCCGGCAAACAAACCACCGCTGGTAGCGGTGGTTTTTTTG
TTTGCAAGCAGCAGATTACGCGCAGAAAAAAAGGATCTCAA
